>Addgene plasmid #15491 | Myc-Xdd1-pCS2 | addgene partial sequence | sequence record 21974 | SP6 5'-ATTTAGGTGACACTATAG-3'
GTCTTTNCNGATCCATCGATTTAAGCTATGGAGCAAAAGCTCATTTCTGAAGAGGACTTGAATGAAATGG
AGCAAAAGCTCATTTCTGAAGAGGACTTGAATGAAATGGAGCAAAAGCTCATTTCTGAAGAGGACTTGAA
TGAAATGGAGCAAAAGCTCATTTCTGAAGAGGACTTGAATGAAATGGAGCAAAAGCTCATTTCTGAAGAG
GACTTGAATGAAATGGAGAGCTTGGGCGACCTCACCATGGAGCAAAAGCTCATTTCTGAAGAGGACTTGA
ATTCCGGTGAGGCCGGGGCTTGGGCTACACTAGGCCGCAGAATGGCGGAGACTAAAGTGATTTACCATCT
GGATGAGGAGGAGACCCCGTACCTGGTGAAGGTCCCTGTCCCGGCCACTGACATCCGCCTGAGGGACTTC
AAGGCTGCGCTGGGCCGAGGCCACGCCAAATATTTCTTCAAGGCCATGGACCAAGACTTCGGGGTAGTTA
AGGAGGAGATCTCAGATGACAATGCCAAGCTGCCGTGCTTTAATGGCCGTGTGGTGTCGTGGCTTGTGTC
CTCCGAGGGTTCTCAGCCGGGATTCTGCACCCCCGGCCCCTGCTACAGAGNCAGAACCTGAACCCCCCCC
TCCTGTTCCACCCCCGATTCCACCACCCCCTGCAGAGAGAACCAGCGGTATTGGAGATTCCCGGCCTCCC
TCCTTTCATCCCAACCTGTCGGGCAGTACTGAGCAGCTGGATCAGGACAACGAGTCTGTCATCTCCTGCG
CAANACCGATCAGGCGGAAAANACNNTNANCANCNGTTTNGCAANGGTNATGGNNGANNACGCCCNN
