[The description below was written by a language model from this plasmid's Addgene catalogue record.]
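Description:
Myc-Xdd1-pCS2 is an expression plasmid built on the pCS2 backbone (about 4.3 kb without insert) and catalogued as a mammalian expression vector. It is maintained in E. coli as a high-copy plasmid under ampicillin selection. The record does not list the promoter or other backbone elements. An SP6 primer is given as the 5′ sequencing primer, which suggests an SP6 promoter site lies upstream of the insert. In pCS2-type vectors such a site generally allows in vitro synthesis of mRNA for embryo microinjection, alongside direct expression in transfected cells.

The roughly 3.1 kb insert encodes Xdd1, a mutant form of Xenopus laevis Dishevelled (Xdsh; gene dvl2.L). It was cloned between EcoRI and XhoI sites, both of which remain intact. According to the depositor's comments, Xdd1 carries an internal deletion of about 200 bp that removes the conserved PDZ/DHR domain. A myc epitope tag supplied by the backbone is fused to the N-terminus, so the protein can be detected or immunoprecipitated with anti-myc antibodies.

The construct is associated with a study analysing Dishevelled signalling pathways during Xenopus development. In that setting, a PDZ-deleted Dishevelled can be used to test what this domain contributes to signalling and to perturb the function of the endogenous protein. The record refers to the depositor's map for further details of the construct's structure, and no feature table was provided to confirm the arrangement of elements.
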