Addgene plasmid #15491: Myc-Xdd1-pCS2
Depositing lab: Sergei Sokol. Depositing organization: Beth Israel Deaconess Medical Center. Publication: Analysis of Dishevelled signalling pathways during Xenopus development. Sokol SY. Curr Biol. 1996 Nov 1. 6(11):1456-67. 10.1016/S0960-9822(96)00750-6 PubMed 8939601.
Backbone
  Vector backbone: pCS2
  Backbone size w/o insert (bp): 4300
  Vector type: Mammalian Expression
Growth in bacteria
  Bacterial resistance: Ampicillin, 100 μg/mL
  Growth temperature: 37°C
  Growth strain: DH5alpha
  Copy number: High Copy
Gene/Insert
  Gene/Insert name: Dishevelled (alt name: Xdd1)
  Species: X. laevis (frog)
  Insert size (bp): 3100
  Mutation: Deletion of PDZ domain
  GenBank ID: U31552
  Entrez Gene: dvl2.L (a.k.a. XELAEV_18019661mg, dishevelled, dsh, dvl, dvl2, xdd1, xdsh)
  Tag / fusion protein: myc (N terminal on backbone)
  Cloning method: Restriction Enzyme; 5′ cloning site EcoRI (not destroyed); 3′ cloning site XhoI (not destroyed)
  Sequencing primers: 5′ SP6
Terms and licenses: Academic/Nonprofit Terms; Industry Terms: Not Available to Industry
Depositor comments: Xdd1 is a mutant Xdsh with a 200 bp internal deletion of the conserved PDZ/DHR domain. See author's map for details.
How to cite: Myc-Xdd1-pCS2 was a gift from Sergei Sokol (Addgene plasmid # 15491 ; http://n2t.net/addgene:15491 ; RRID:Addgene_15491)
